>Addgene plasmid #47177 | TAL3458 | depositor partial sequence | sequence record 67264 | Insert sequence
ATGGACTACAAAGACCATGACGGTGATTATAAAGATCATGACATCGATTACAAGGATGACGATGACAAGA
TGGCCCCCAAGAAGAAGAGGAAGGTGGGCATTCACCGCGGGGTACCTATGGTGGACTTGAGGACACTCGG
TTATTCGCAACAGCAACAGGAGAAAATCAAGCCTAAGGTCAGGAGCACCGTCGCGCAACACCACGAGGCG
CTTGTGGGGCATGGCTTCACTCATGCGCATATTGTCGCGCTTTCACAGCACCCTGCGGCGCTTGGGACGG
TGGCTGTCAAATACCAAGATATGATTGCGGCCCTGCCCGAAGCCACGCACGAGGCAATTGTAGGGGTCGG
TAAACAGTGGTCGGGAGCGCGAGCACTTGAGGCGCTGCTGACTGTGGCGGGTGAGCTTAGGGGGCCTCCG
CTCCAGCTCGACACCGGGCAGCTGCTGAAGATCGCGAAGAGAGGGGGAGTAACAGCGGTAGAGGCAGTGC
ACGCCTGGCGCAATGCGCTCACCGGGGCCCCCTTGAACCTGACCCCAGACCAGGTAGTCGCAATCGCGAA
CAATAATGGGGGAAAGCAAGCCCTGGAAACCGTGCAAAGGTTGTTGCCGGTCCTTTGTCAAGACCACGGC
CTTACACCGGAGCAAGTCGTGGCCATTGCATCCCACGACGGTGGCAAACAGGCTCTTGAGACGGTTCAGA
GACTTCTCCCAGTTCTCTGTCAAGCCCACGGGCTGACTCCCGATCAAGTTGTAGCGATTGCGTCCAACGG
TGGAGGGAAACAAGCATTGGAGACTGTCCAACGGCTCCTTCCCGTGTTGTGTCAAGCCCACGGTTTGACG
CCTGCACAAGTGGTCGCCATCGCCTCGAATGGCGGCGGTAAGCAGGCGCTGGAAACAGTACAGCGCCTGC
TGCCTGTACTGTGCCAGGATCATGGACTGACCCCAGACCAGGTAGTCGCAATCGCGAACAATAATGGGGG
AAAGCAAGCCCTGGAAACCGTGCAAAGGTTGTTGCCGGTCCTTTGTCAAGACCACGGCCTTACACCGGAG
CAAGTCGTGGCCATTGCATCCCACGACGGTGGCAAACAGGCTCTTGAGACGGTTCAGAGACTTCTCCCAG
TTCTCTGTCAAGCCCACGGGCTGACTCCCGATCAAGTTGTAGCGATTGCGTCGCATGACGGAGGGAAACA
AGCATTGGAGACTGTCCAACGGCTCCTTCCCGTGTTGTGTCAAGCCCACGGTTTGACGCCTGCACAAGTG
GTCGCCATCGCCAACAACAACGGCGGTAAGCAGGCGCTGGAAACAGTACAGCGCCTGCTGCCTGTACTGT
GCCAGGATCATGGACTGACCCCAGACCAGGTAGTCGCAATCGCGTCGAACATTGGGGGAAAGCAAGCCCT
GGAAACCGTGCAAAGGTTGTTGCCGGTCCTTTGTCAAGACCACGGCCTTACACCGGAGCAAGTCGTGGCC
ATTGCAAGCAACATCGGTGGCAAACAGGCTCTTGAGACGGTTCAGAGACTTCTCCCAGTTCTCTGTCAAG
CCCACGGGCTGACTCCCGATCAAGTTGTAGCGATTGCGTCGAACATTGGAGGGAAACAAGCATTGGAGAC
TGTCCAACGGCTCCTTCCCGTGTTGTGTCAAGCCCACGGTTTGACGCCTGCACAAGTGGTCGCCATCGCC
AGCCATGATGGCGGTAAGCAGGCGCTGGAAACAGTACAGCGCCTGCTGCCTGTACTGTGCCAGGATCATG
GACTGACCCCAGACCAGGTAGTCGCAATCGCGTCACATGACGGGGGAAAGCAAGCCCTGGAAACCGTGCA
AAGGTTGTTGCCGGTCCTTTGTCAAGACCACGGCCTTACACCGGAGCAAGTCGTGGCCATTGCAAATAAT
AACGGTGGCAAACAGGCTCTTGAGACGGTTCAGAGACTTCTCCCAGTTCTCTGTCAAGCCCACGGGCTGA
CTCCCGATCAAGTTGTAGCGATTGCGAATAACAATGGAGGGAAACAAGCATTGGAGACTGTCCAACGGCT
CCTTCCCGTGTTGTGTCAAGCCCACGGTTTGACGCCTGCACAAGTGGTCGCCATCGCCAACAACAACGGC
GGTAAGCAGGCGCTGGAAACAGTACAGCGCCTGCTGCCTGTACTGTGCCAGGATCATGGACTGACACCCG
AACAGGTGGTCGCCATTGCTTCTAACATCGGAGGACGGCCAGCCTTGGAG
