>Addgene plasmid #47177 | TAL3458 | addgene partial sequence | sequence record 68687 | JDS-TALEN-F 5'-TAGGGGTCGGTAAACAGTGG-3'
ACTGTGGCGGGTGAGCTTAGGGGGCCTCCGCTCCAGCTCGACACCGGGCAGCTGCTGAAGATCGCGAAGA
GAGGGGGAGTAACAGCGGTAGAGGCAGTGCACGCCTGGCGCAATGCGCTCACCGGGGCCCCCTTGAACCT
GACCCCAGACCAGGTAGTCGCAATCGCGAACAATAATGGGGGAAAGCAAGCCCTGGAAACCGTGCAAAGG
TTGTTGCCGGTCCTTTGTCAAGACCACGGCCTTACACCGGAGCAAGTCGTGGCCATTGCATCCCACGACG
GTGGCAAACAGGCTCTTGAGACGGTTCAGAGACTTCTCCCAGTTCTCTGTCAAGCCCACGGGCTGACTCC
CGATCAAGTTGTAGCGATTGCGTCCAACGGTGGAGGGAAACAAGCATTGGAGACTGTCCAACGGCTCCTT
CCCGTGTTGTGTCAAGCCCACGGTTTGACGCCTGCACAAGTGGTCGCCATCGCCTCGAATGGCGGCGGTA
AGCAGGCGCTGGAAACAGTACAGCGCCTGCTGCCTGTACTGTGCCAGGATCATGGACTGACCCCAGACCA
GGTAGTCGCAATCGCGAACAATAATGGGGGAAAGCAAGCCCTGGAAACCGTGCAAAGGTTGTTGCCGGTC
CTTTGTCAAGACCACGGCCTTACACCGGAGCAAGTCGTGGCCATTGCATCCCACGACGGTGGCAAACAGG
CTCTTGAGACGGTTCAGAGACTTCTCCCAGTTCTCTGTCAAGCCCACGGGCTGACTCCCGATCAAGTTGT
A
