[The description below was written by a language model from this plasmid's Addgene catalogue record.]
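Description:
TAL3458 is a TALEN expression plasmid encoding the left monomer of a nuclease pair aimed at the zebrafish igfbp1a gene (insulin-like growth factor binding protein 1a). It is built on the JDS70 backbone (about 6.4 kb without insert), a mammalian expression vector that also carries a T7 promoter. It is maintained in E. coli as a high-copy plasmid under ampicillin selection. The record gives no feature table, so the replication origin and polyadenylation signal are not explicitly listed, although the use of a BGH reverse sequencing primer suggests a BGH terminator region downstream of the coding sequence.

The roughly 1.4 kb insert is an engineered array of TAL effector repeats, not the igfbp1a coding sequence itself. The array was designed to recognise a specific 18-nucleotide site in the igfbp1a locus. It was cloned through BsmBI sites that were destroyed in the process, which places it in frame with elements supplied by the backbone: an N-terminal 3X FLAG tag for detection and a C-terminal wild-type FokI nuclease domain. FokI cleaves only as a dimer, so this construct is meant to be used with a matching right-hand TALEN that binds the opposite strand nearby. Together the two produce a double-strand break in the spacer between their sites, and error-prone repair of that break can generate disruptive indels.

The CMV promoter drives expression in transfected mammalian cells, while the T7 promoter allows in vitro transcription of TALEN mRNA. Such mRNA is typically used for embryo injection, in keeping with the associated work on targeted gene disruption in somatic zebrafish cells.
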