Addgene plasmid #47177: TAL3458
Depositing lab: Keith Joung. Depositing organization: Massachusetts General Hospital. Publication: Targeted gene disruption in somatic zebrafish cells using engineered TALENs. Sander JD, Cade L, Khayter C, Reyon D, Peterson RT, Joung JK, Yeh JR. Nat Biotechnol. 2011 Aug 5;29(8):697-8. doi: 10.1038/nbt.1934. PubMed 21822241.
Backbone
  Vector backbone: JDS70
  Backbone manufacturer: Addgene plasmid #32285
  Backbone size w/o insert (bp): 6447
  Vector type: Mammalian Expression ; T7
Growth in bacteria
  Bacterial resistance: Ampicillin, 100 μg/mL
  Growth temperature: 37°C
  Growth strain: XL1 Blue
  Copy number: High Copy
Gene/Insert
  Gene/Insert name: ZebrafishCommunity-igfbp1a-left (alt name: igfbp1a)
  Species: D. rerio (zebrafish)
  Insert size (bp): 1430
  Entrez Gene: igfbp1a (a.k.a. IGFBP-1, cb656, igfbp1)
  Promoter: CMV
  Tag / fusion protein: 3X Flag (N terminal on backbone); WT FOKI (C terminal on backbone)
  Cloning method: Restriction Enzyme; 5′ cloning site BsmBI (destroyed during cloning); 3′ cloning site BsmBI (destroyed during cloning)
  Sequencing primers: 5′ CMV-F; 3′ BGH-rev
Terms and licenses: Academic/Nonprofit Terms; Industry Terms: Not Available to Industry
Depositor comments: Target binding site: TGCTTGCCGAAACCGGGA It is strongly recommended that users perform a diagnostic digest to verify this plasmid prior to use. For example, a double digest of the plasmid with BamHI and KpnI should result in two bands at 2.3kb and 5.8kb.
How to cite: TAL3458 was a gift from Keith Joung (Addgene plasmid # 47177 ; http://n2t.net/addgene:47177 ; RRID:Addgene_47177)
